>Addgene plasmid #72594 | pRK5-FLAG-Sestrin1 isoform1 | depositor partial sequence | sequence record 132670 | insert
ATGGCCGAAGGAGAAAATGAAGTGCGGTGGGATGGGCTGTGCTCAAGGGACTCAACAACAAGGGAGACTG
CTCTGGAAAATATCAGGCAGACAATCCTGAGAAAAACTGAATATCTGAGGAGTGTGAAGGAGACTCCCCA
CAGGCCTAGTGACGGGCTGTCAAACACCGAGAGCTCCGATGGACTGAATAAGCTGCTGGCTCATCTGCTG
ATGCTGTCAAAGAGGTGCCCTTTCAAAGATGTGCGCGAAAAGAGCGAGTTTATCCTGAAATCCATTCAGG
AGCTGGGCATCAGGATTCCACGCCCCCTGGGACAGGGACCAAGCAGGTTTATCCCCGAAAAGGAGATTCT
GCAAGTGGGATCCGAGGACGCCCAGATGCACGCTCTGTTCGCAGATTCTTTTGCCGCTCTGGGCCGCCTG
GACAACATCACCCTGGTCATGGTCTTCCACCCACAGTATCTGGAGTCTTTTCTGAAAACCCAGCATTACC
TGCTGCAGATGGACGGACCTCTGCCACTGCACTACCGCCATTATATCGGCATTATGGCAGCCGCTCGACA
CCAGTGTTCCTACCTGGTGAACCTGCACGTCAATGACTTCCTGCATGTGGGCGGGGATCCTAAGTGGCTG
AACGGGCTGGAAAATGCACCACAGAAACTGCAGAACCTGGGAGAGCTGAATAAGGTGCTGGCACACCGAC
CATGGCTGATCACAAAAGAACATATTGAGGGGCTGCTGAAGGCTGAGGAACACTCATGGAGCCTGGCCGA
ACTGGTGCATGCTGTGGTCCTGCTGACCCACTATCATTCCCTGGCATCTTTCACATTTGGCTGCGGGATC
TCCCCAGAGATTCACTGTGATGGAGGCCATACCTTTAGACCCCCTTCCGTGTCTAATTACTGCATCTGTG
ATATTACAAACGGCAATCACTCTGTGGACGAAATGCCCGTCAACAGTGCCGAGAATGTGAGTGTCTCAGA
TAGCTTCTTTGAAGTGGAGGCTCTGATGGAAAAAATGCGCCAGCTGCAGGAGTGCCGAGACGAGGAAGAG
GCATCTCAGGAAGAGATGGCCAGTCGGTTCGAAATCGAGAAGAGAGAAAGCATGTTCGTGTTTTCTAGTG
ACGATGAAGAGGTGACACCCGCACGAGCCGTCTCACGGCACTTCGAGGACACTAGCTACGGATATAAGGA
TTTTTCCAGACACGGCATGCATGTGCCCACATTCAGGGTCCAGGACTACTGTTGGGAAGATCATGGCTAT
TCCCTGGTGAACCGCCTGTACCCTGACGTGGGGCAGCTGATCGATGAGAAATTCCACATTGCTTACAACC
TGACCTATAATACAATGGCAATGCATAAGGACGTGGATACTTCTATGCTGCGGAGAGCCATCTGGAACTA
TATTCACTGCATGTTTGGCATCCGGTACGACGATTACGATTATGGGGAAATTAATCAGCTGCTGGACAGA
AGTTTCAAGGTGTATATCAAAACTGTGGTCTGTACCCCTGAGAAGGTCACCAAACGAATGTACGACTCAT
TCTGGCGGCAGTTTAAGCACAGCGAAAAAGTGCATGTCAATCTGCTGCTGATTGAGGCACGAATGCAGGC
TGAACTGCTGTATGCTCTGAGGGCTATTACTCGGTATATGACTTGA
