>Addgene plasmid #72594 | pRK5-FLAG-Sestrin1 isoform1 | addgene partial sequence | sequence record 134804 | SP6 5'-ATTTAGGTGACACTATAG-3'
CGGTGTCACTCCCAGGTCCAACTGCACCTCGGTTCTATCGATTGAATTCACCATGGAAATGGACTACAAG
GATGACGATGACAAGGGTGGTGGTGGTGGTGCGTCGACGATGGCCGAAGGAGAAAATGAAGTGCGGTGGG
ATGGGCTGTGCTCAAGGGACTCAACAACAAGGGAGACTGCTCTGGAAAATATCAGGCAGACAATCCTGAG
AAAAACTGAATATCTGAGGAGTGTGAAGGAGACTCCCCACAGGCCTAGTGACGGGCTGTCAAACACCGAG
AGCTCCGATGGACTGAATAAGCTGCTGGCTCATCTGCTGATGCTGTCAAAGAGGTGCCCTTTCAAAGATG
TGCGCGAAAAGAGCGAGTTTATCCTGAAATCCATTCAGGAGCTGGGCATCAGGATTCCACGCCCCCTGGG
ACAGGGACCAAGCAGGTTTATCCCCGAAAAGGAGATTCTGCAAGTGGGATCCGAGGACGCCCAGATGCAC
GCTCTGTTCGCAGATTCTTTTGCCGCTCTGGGCCGCCTGGACAACATCACCCTGGTCATGGTCTTCCACC
CACAGTATCTGGAGTCTTTTCTGAAAACCCAGCATTACCTGCTGCAGATGGACGGACCTCTGCCACTGCA
CTACCGCCATTATATCGGCATTATGGCAGCCGCTCGACACCAGTGTTCCTACCTGGTGAACCTGCACGTC
AATGACTTCCTGCATGTGGGCGGGGATCCTAAGTGGCTGAACGGGCTGGAAAATGCACCACAGAAACTGC
AGAACCTGGGAGAGCTGAATAAGGTGCTGGCACACCGACCATGGCTGATCACAAAAGAACATATTGAGGG
GCTGCTGAAGGCTGAGGAACACTCATGGAGCCTGGCCGAACTGGTGCATGCTGTGGTCCTGCTGACCCAC
TATCATTCCCTGGCATCTTTCACATTTGGCTGCGGGATCTCCCCAGAGATTCACTGTGATGGAGGCCATA
CC
