>Addgene plasmid #72594 | pRK5-FLAG-Sestrin1 isoform1 | addgene partial sequence | sequence record 134805 | SV40pA-R 5'-GAAATTTGTGATGCTATTGC-3'
CTGCATAACAGTTGGGCCATGGCGGCCAAGCTGGGGATCCTTACTTACTTAGCGGCCGCGTCAAGTCATA
TACCGAGTAATAGCCCTCAGAGCATACAGCAGTTCAGCCTGCATTCGTGCCTCAATCAGCAGCAGATTGA
CATGCACTTTTTCGCTGTGCTTAAACTGCCGCCAGAATGAGTCGTACATTCGTTTGGTGACCTTCTCAGG
GGTACAGACCACAGTTTTGATATACACCTTGAAACTTCTGTCCAGCAGCTGATTAATTTCCCCATAATCG
TAATCGTCGTACCGGATGCCAAACATGCAGTGAATATAGTTCCAGATGGCTCTCCGCAGCATAGAAGTAT
CCACGTCCTTATGCATTGCCATTGTATTATAGGTCAGGTTGTAAGCAATGTGGAATTTCTCATCGATCAG
CTGCCCCACGTCAGGGTACAGGCGGTTCACCAGGGAATAGCCATGATCTTCCCAACAGTAGTCCTGGACC
CTGAATGTGGGCACATGCATGCCGTGTCTGGAAAAATCCTTATATCCGTAGCTAGTGTCCTCGAAGTGCC
GTGAGACGGCTCGTGCGGGTGTCACCTCTTCATCGTCACTAGAAAACACGAACATGCTTTCTCTCTTCTC
GATTTCGAACCGACTGGCCATCTCTTCCTGAGATGCCTCTTCCTCGTCTCGGCACTCCTGCAGCTGGCGC
ATTTTTTCCATCAGAGCCTCCACTTCAAAGAAGCTATCTGAGACACTCACATTCTCGGCACTGTTGACGG
GCATTTCGTCCACAGAGTGATTGCCGTTTGTAATATCACAGATGCAGTAATTAGACACGGAAGGGGGTCT
AAAGGTATGGCCTCCATCACAGTGAATCTCTGGGGAGATCCCGCAGCCAAATGTGAAAGATGCCAGGGAA
TGATAGTGGGTCAGCAGGACCACAGCATGCACCAGTTCGGCCAGGCTCCATGAGTGTTCCTCAGCCTTCA
GCAGCCCCTCAATATGTTC
