[The description below was written by a language model from this plasmid's Addgene catalogue record.]
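Description:
pRK5-FLAG-Sestrin1 isoform1 is a mammalian expression plasmid built on the pRK5 backbone (about 4.7 kb without insert) for overexpressing human Sestrin1 in cultured mammalian cells. It is propagated in E. coli under ampicillin selection. The record gives no copy number, does not describe the origin of replication, and lists no mammalian selection marker, so the plasmid appears suited mainly to transient transfection rather than to drug selection of stable lines.

The payload is a roughly 1.66 kb open reading frame encoding isoform 1 of SESN1 (also known as PA26 or SEST1). It has been recoded with codons optimized for mammalian expression, so the nucleotide sequence differs from the native reference transcript while still encoding the Sestrin1 protein. The insert sits between SalI and NotI sites, both of which remain intact, so the coding sequence can be excised or swapped. Transcription is driven by the CMV promoter, a strong constitutive viral promoter widely used for high-level expression in mammalian cells. A FLAG epitope supplied by the backbone is fused to the N terminus of the protein, allowing detection by immunoblotting and capture by anti-FLAG immunoprecipitation. No feature table was provided, so other backbone elements such as the polyadenylation signal cannot be confirmed from the record.

The stated purpose is overexpression. The associated publication concerns the interaction of the Sestrins with the GATOR2 complex and their negative regulation of amino-acid sensing upstream of mTORC1. This suggests use in co-immunoprecipitation and signalling experiments that probe this pathway.
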