Addgene plasmid #72594: pRK5-FLAG-Sestrin1 isoform1
Purpose: overexpression, codon optimized for mammalian expression
Depositing lab: David Sabatini. Depositing organization: Whitehead Institute for Biomedical Research. Publication: The Sestrins interact with GATOR2 to negatively regulate the amino-acid-sensing pathway upstream of mTORC1. Chantranupong L, Wolfson RL, Orozco JM, Saxton RA, Scaria SM, Bar-Peled L, Spooner E, Isasa M, Gygi SP, Sabatini DM. Cell Rep. 2014 Oct 9;9(1):1-8. doi: 10.1016/j.celrep.2014.09.014. Epub 2014 Sep 25. PubMed 25263562.
Backbone
  Vector backbone: pRK5
  Backbone size w/o insert (bp): 4661
  Vector type: Mammalian Expression
Growth in bacteria
  Bacterial resistance: Ampicillin, 100 μg/mL
  Growth temperature: 37°C
  Growth strain: DH5alpha
  Copy number: Unknown
Gene/Insert
  Gene/Insert name: SESN1 (alt name: PA26; SEST1)
  Species: H. sapiens (human)
  Insert size (bp): 1656
  Mutation: codon optimized for mammalian expression, see deposited sequence
  GenBank ID: NM_014454.2
  Entrez Gene: SESN1 (a.k.a. PA26, SEST1)
  Promoter: CMV
  Tag / fusion protein: FLAG (N terminal on backbone)
  Cloning method: Restriction Enzyme; 5′ cloning site Sal1 (not destroyed); 3′ cloning site Not1 (not destroyed)
  Sequencing primers: 5′ SP6 : ATT TAG GTG ACA CTA TAG; 3′ pRK5-3': TGT AAC CAT TAT AAG CTG
Terms and licenses: Academic/Nonprofit Terms; Industry Terms: Not Available to Industry
How to cite: pRK5-FLAG-Sestrin1 isoform1 was a gift from David Sabatini (Addgene plasmid # 72594 ; http://n2t.net/addgene:72594 ; RRID:Addgene_72594)
